Addgene plasmid #85144: pLV-CDH5-mRuby3-IRES-puro
Purpose: lentiviral expression of human VE-cadherin, C-terminally tagged with mRuby3
Depositing lab: Tobias Meyer. Depositing organization: Stanford University. Publication: Engulfed cadherin fingers are polarized junctional structures between collectively migrating endothelial cells. Hayer A, Shao L, Chung M, Joubert LM, Yang HW, Tsai FC, Bisaria A, Betzig E, Meyer T. Nat Cell Biol. 2016 Dec;18(12):1311-1323. doi: 10.1038/ncb3438. Epub 2016 Nov 14. PubMed 27842057.
Backbone
  Vector backbone: pLV-CAG-IRES-Puro
  Backbone size w/o insert (bp): 8785
  Total vector size (bp): 12398
  Vector type: Lentiviral
  Selectable markers: Puromycin
Growth in bacteria
  Bacterial resistance: Ampicillin, 100 μg/mL
  Growth temperature: 30°C
  Growth strain: Mach1
  Copy number: High Copy
Gene/Insert
  Gene/Insert name: CDH5-mRuby3 (VE-cadherin, C-terminally tagged with mRuby3 (alt name: CDH5)
  Species: H. sapiens (human)
  Insert size (bp): 3114
  Entrez Gene: CDH5 (a.k.a. 7B4, CD144)
  Promoter: CAG
  Tag / fusion protein: mRuby3 (C terminal on insert)
  Cloning method: Gibson Cloning
  Sequencing primers: 5′ GTTATTGTGCTGTCTCATC; 3′ ACACCGGCCTTATTCCAA
Terms and licenses: Academic/Nonprofit Terms; Industry Terms: Not Available to Industry
Depositor comments: Remark on cloning and propagating of cDNA encoding human CDH5: In our experience, CDH5 cDNA was toxic to bacteria when cloned into CMV-driven expression plasmids, resulting in small or mutated clones.
How to cite: pLV-CDH5-mRuby3-IRES-puro was a gift from Tobias Meyer (Addgene plasmid # 85144 ; http://n2t.net/addgene:85144 ; RRID:Addgene_85144)
