[The description below was written by a language model from this plasmid's Addgene catalogue record and pLannotate feature annotations shown in this document.]
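Description:
pLV-CDH5-mRuby3-IRES-puro is an HIV-1-derived lentiviral transfer plasmid of about 12.4 kb, built on the pLV-CAG-IRES-Puro backbone, for expressing human VE-cadherin (CDH5, CD144) fused at its C terminus to the red fluorescent protein mRuby3. In bacteria it is maintained through a high-copy ColE1/pUC-type origin and an ampicillin resistance gene. The viral portion is bounded by two annotated HIV-1 LTR sequences and includes the Ψ packaging signal with an adjoining gag fragment, the Rev response element for Rev-dependent export of the genomic RNA, and the cPPT/CTS. These elements allow the cassette to be packaged into particles and integrated into target cells when packaging functions are supplied separately. Small fragments annotated as nef and Rev appear to be residual viral sequence rather than functional genes.

The payload is a single bicistronic transcription unit driven by the CAG promoter, which is annotated as a CMV enhancer, chicken β-actin promoter and chimeric β-actin/β-globin intron. The CDH5 coding sequence is followed by a short linker containing an attB2 Gateway remnant and then mRuby3. An EMCV IRES then directs translation of puromycin N-acetyltransferase from the same mRNA, so puromycin-resistant cells should also express the fusion. A WPRE downstream enhances transcript stability and expression.

The insert was assembled by Gibson cloning. The depositor notes that CDH5 cDNA was toxic to bacteria in CMV-driven plasmids, yielding small or mutated clones, which may explain the choice of this CAG-based backbone. The construct suits stable labelling of VE-cadherin for live imaging of endothelial cell–cell junctions, as in the associated study of collectively migrating endothelial cells.
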