Features (pLannotate 1.2.2; 27 found; start..end, strand, type, name):
    377..634     +  LTR            5' LTR (truncated): truncated 5' long terminal repeat (LTR) from HIV-1
    681..806     +  misc_feature   HIV-1 Ψ: packaging signal of human immunodeficiency virus type 1
    790..1128    +  CDS            HIV-1 gag (fragment): gag protein from human immunodeficiency virus 1; gag
   1303..1536    +  misc_feature   RRE: The Rev response element (RRE) of HIV-1 allows for Rev-dependent mRNA export from the nucleus to the cytoplasm.
   1913..2013    +  CDS            Rev (fragment): human immunodeficiency virus 1 (HIV-1) Rev protein; rev; enhances nuclear export of unspliced and incompletely spliced viral mRNAs
   2028..2144    +  misc_feature   cPPT/CTS: central polypurine tract and central termination sequence of HIV-1
   2206..2585    +  enhancer       CMV enhancer: human cytomegalovirus immediate early enhancer
   2588..2863    +  promoter       chicken β-actin promoter: No description available
   2864..3872    +  intron         chimeric intron: chimera between introns from chicken β-actin and rabbit β-globin
   3931..6282    +  CDS            CDH5: CADH5_HUMAN - Experimental evidence at protein level: Swiss-Prot protein existence level 1. Cadherins are calcium-dependent cell adhesion proteins (By similarity). They preferentially interact with themselves in a homophilic manner in connecting cells; cadherins may thus contribute to the sorting of heterogeneous cell types (PubMed:21269602). This cadherin may play a important role in endothelial cell biology through control of the cohesion and organization of the intercellular junctions (By similarity). It associates with alpha-catenin forming a link to the cytoskeleton (PubMed:10861224). Act
   6299..6323    -  protein_bind   attB2: mutant version of attB; recombination site for the Gateway® BP reaction BP Clonase™
   6331..7041    +  CDS            mRuby3: mRuby3 is a basic (constitutively fluorescent) red fluorescent protein published in 2016, derived from Entacmaea quadricolor. It has low acid sensitivity.
   7133..7694    +  misc_feature   IRES: internal ribosome entry site (IRES) of the encephalomyocarditis virus (EMCV)
   7697..8296    +  CDS            PuroR: puromycin N-acetyltransferase; pac from Streptomyces alboniger; confers resistance to puromycin
   8320..8908    +  misc_feature   WPRE: woodchuck hepatitis virus posttranscriptional regulatory element
   8925..9029    +  CDS            nef (fragment): NEF_HV1Z2 - Experimental evidence at protein level: Swiss-Prot protein existence level 1. Extracellular Nef protein targets CD4(+) T-lymphocytes for apoptosis by interacting with CXCR4 surface receptors. From Human immunodeficiency virus type 1 group M subtype D (isolate Z2/CDC-Z34) (HIV-1).
   9028..9444    +  CDS            nef (fragment): NEF_HV1BR - Experimental evidence at protein level: Swiss-Prot protein existence level 1. Extracellular Nef protein targets CD4(+) T-lymphocytes for apoptosis by interacting with CXCR4 surface receptors (PubMed:14990729). From Human immunodeficiency virus type 1 group M subtype B (isolate BRU/LAI) (HIV-1).
   9492..9749    +  LTR            5' LTR (truncated): truncated 5' long terminal repeat (LTR) from HIV-1
   9900..9922    -  protein_bind   lac operator (fragment): The lac repressor binds to the lac operator to inhibit transcription in E. coli. This inhibition can be relieved by adding lactose or isopropyl-β-D-thiogalactopyranoside (IPTG). lac repressor encoded by lacI
   9926..9956    -  promoter       lac promoter: promoter for the E. coli lac operon
   9971..9992    -  protein_bind   CAP binding site: CAP binding activates transcription in the presence of cAMP. E. coli catabolite activator protein
  10005..10097   -  CDS            lacI (fragment): lac repressor; lacI; The lac repressor binds to the lac operator to inhibit transcription in E. coli. This inhibition can be relieved by adding lactose or isopropyl-β-D-thiogalactopyranoside (IPTG).
  10280..10865   -  rep_origin     ori: high-copy-number ColE1/pMB1/pBR322/pUC origin of replication
  11036..11896   -  CDS            AmpR: β-lactamase; bla; confers resistance to ampicillin, carbenicillin, and related antibiotics
  11897..12001   -  promoter       AmpR promoter: bla
  12049..12183   +  polyA_signal   SV40 poly(A) signal: SV40 polyadenylation signal
  12398..329     +  CDS            nef (fragment) (across the origin): NEF_HV1BR - Experimental evidence at protein level: Swiss-Prot protein existence level 1. Extracellular Nef protein targets CD4(+) T-lymphocytes for apoptosis by interacting with CXCR4 surface receptors (PubMed:14990729). From Human immunodeficiency virus type 1 group M subtype B (isolate BRU/LAI) (HIV-1).
>Addgene plasmid #85144 | pLV-CDH5-mRuby3-IRES-puro | depositor full sequence | sequence record 166550 | pLV-CDH5-mRuby3-IRES-puro sequence 12398 bps
TGGAAGGGCTAATTCACTCCCAAAGAAGACAAGATATCCTTGATCTGTGGATCTACCACACACAAGGCTA
CTTCCCTGATTAGCAGAACTACACACCAGGGCCAGGGGTCAGATATCCACTGACCTTTGGATGGTGCTAC
AAGCTAGTACCAGTTGAGCCAGATAAGGTAGAAGAGGCCAATAAAGGAGAGAACACCAGCTTGTTACACC
CTGTGAGCCTGCATGGGATGGATGACCCGGAGAGAGAAGTGTTAGAGTGGAGGTTTGACAGCCGCCTAGC
ATTTCATCACGTGGCCCGAGAGCTGCATCCGGAGTACTTCAAGAACTGCTGATATCGAGCTTGCTACAAG
GGACTTTCCGCTGGGGACTTTCCAGGGAGGCGTGGCCTGGGCGGGACTGGGGAGTGGCGAGCCCTCAGAT
CCTGCATATAAGCAGCTGCTTTTTGCCTGTACTGGGTCTCTCTGGTTAGACCAGATCTGAGCCTGGGAGC
TCTCTGGCTAACTAGGGAACCCACTGCTTAAGCCTCAATAAAGCTTGCCTTGAGTGCTTCAAGTAGTGTG
TGCCCGTCTGTTGTGTGACTCTGGTAACTAGAGATCCCTCAGACCCTTTTAGTCAGTGTGGAAAATCTCT
AGCAGTGGCGCCCGAACAGGGACTTGAAAGCGAAAGGGAAACCAGAGGAGCTCTCTCGACGCAGGACTCG
GCTTGCTGAAGCGCGCACGGCAAGAGGCGAGGGGCGGCGACTGGTGAGTACGCCAAAAATTTTGACTAGC
GGAGGCTAGAAGGAGAGAGATGGGTGCGAGAGCGTCAGTATTAAGCGGGGGAGAATTAGATCGCGATGGG
AAAAAATTCGGTTAAGGCCAGGGGGAAAGAAAAAATATAAATTAAAACATATAGTATGGGCAAGCAGGGA
GCTAGAACGATTCGCAGTTAATCCTGGCCTGTTAGAAACATCAGAAGGCTGTAGACAAATACTGGGACAG
CTACAACCATCCCTTCAGACAGGATCAGAAGAACTTAGATCATTATATAATACAGTAGCAACCCTCTATT
GTGTGCATCAAAGGATAGAGATAAAAGACACCAAGGAAGCTTTAGACAAGATAGAGGAAGAGCAAAACAA
AAGTAAGACCACCGCACAGCAAGCGGCCGGCCGCTGATCTTCAGACCTGGAGGAGGAGATATGAGGGACA
ATTGGAGAAGTGAATTATATAAATATAAAGTAGTAAAAATTGAACCATTAGGAGTAGCACCCACCAAGGC
AAAGAGAAGAGTGGTGCAGAGAGAAAAAAGAGCAGTGGGAATAGGAGCTTTGTTCCTTGGGTTCTTGGGA
GCAGCAGGAAGCACTATGGGCGCAGCGTCAATGACGCTGACGGTACAGGCCAGACAATTATTGTCTGGTA
TAGTGCAGCAGCAGAACAATTTGCTGAGGGCTATTGAGGCGCAACAGCATCTGTTGCAACTCACAGTCTG
GGGCATCAAGCAGCTCCAGGCAAGAATCCTGGCTGTGGAAAGATACCTAAAGGATCAACAGCTCCTGGGG
ATTTGGGGTTGCTCTGGAAAACTCATTTGCACCACTGCTGTGCCTTGGAATGCTAGTTGGAGTAATAAAT
CTCTGGAACAGATTTGGAATCACACGACCTGGATGGAGTGGGACAGAGAAATTAACAATTACACAAGCTT
AATACACTCCTTAATTGAAGAATCGCAAAACCAGCAAGAAAAGAATGAACAAGAATTATTGGAATTAGAT
AAATGGGCAAGTTTGTGGAATTGGTTTAACATAACAAATTGGCTGTGGTATATAAAATTATTCATAATGA
TAGTAGGAGGCTTGGTAGGTTTAAGAATAGTTTTTGCTGTACTTTCTATAGTGAATAGAGTTAGGCAGGG
ATATTCACCATTATCGTTTCAGACCCACCTCCCAACCCCGAGGGGACCCGACAGGCCCGAAGGAATAGAA
GAAGAAGGTGGAGAGAGAGACAGAGACAGATCCATTCGATTAGTGAACGGATCTCGACGGTATCGCCTTT
AAAAGAAAAGGGGGGATTGGGGGGTACAGTGCAGGGGAAAGAATAGTAGACATAATAGCAACAGACATAC
AAACTAAAGAACTACAAAAACAAATTACAAAAATTCAAAATTTTCGGGTTTATTACAGGGACAGCAGAGA
TCCAGTTTATCGATGAGGCCCTTTCGTCTTCACTCGACATTGATTATTGACTAGTTATTAATAGTAATCA
ATTACGGGGTCATTAGTTCATAGCCCATATATGGAGTTCCGCGTTACATAACTTACGGTAAATGGCCCGC
CTGGCTGACCGCCCAACGACCCCCGCCCATTGACGTCAATAATGACGTATGTTCCCATAGTAACGCCAAT
AGGGACTTTCCATTGACGTCAATGGGTGGACTATTTACGGTAAACTGCCCACTTGGCAGTACATCAAGTG
TATCATATGCCAAGTACGCCCCCTATTGACGTCAATGACGGTAAATGGCCCGCCTGGCATTATGCCCAGT
ACATGACCTTATGGGACTTTCCTACTTGGCAGTACATCTACGTATTAGTCATCGCTATTACCATGGGTCG
AGGTGAGCCCCACGTTCTGCTTCACTCTCCCCATCTCCCCCCCCTCCCCACCCCCAATTTTGTATTTATT
TATTTTTTAATTATTTTGTGCAGCGATGGGGGCGGGGGGGGGGGGGGCGCGCGCCAGGCGGGGCGGGGCG
GGGCGAGGGGCGGGGCGGGGCGAGGCGGAGAGGTGCGGCGGCAGCCAATCAGAGCGGCGCGCTCCGAAAG
TTTCCTTTTATGGCGAGGCGGCGGCGGCGGCGGCCCTATAAAAAGCGAAGCGCGCGGCGGGCGGGAGTCG
CTGCGTTGCCTTCGCCCCGTGCCCCGCTCCGCGCCGCCTCGCGCCGCCCGCCCCGGCTCTGACTGACCGC
GTTACTCCCACAGGTGAGCGGGCGGGACGGCCCTTCTCCTCCGGGCTGTAATTAGCGCTTGGTTTAATGA
CGGCTCGTTTCTTTTCTGTGGCTGCGTGAAAGCCTTAAAGGGCTCCGGGAGGGCCCTTTGTGCGGGGGGG
AGCGGCTCGGGGGGTGCGTGCGTGTGTGTGTGCGTGGGGAGCGCCGCGTGCGGCCCGCGCTGCCCGGCGG
CTGTGAGCGCTGCGGGCGCGGCGCGGGGCTTTGTGCGCTCCGCGTGTGCGCGAGGGGAGCGCGGCCGGGG
GCGGTGCCCCGCGGTGCGGGGGGGCTGCGAGGGGAACAAAGGCTGCGTGCGGGGTGTGTGCGTGGGGGGG
TGAGCAGGGGGTGTGGGCGCGGCGGTCGGGCTGTAACCCCCCCCTGCACCCCCCTCCCCGAGTTGCTGAG
CACGGCCCGGCTTCGGGTGCGGGGCTCCGTGCGGGGCGTGGCGCGGGGCTCGCCGTGCCGGGCGGGGGGT
GGCGGCAGGTGGGGGTGCCGGGCGGGGCGGGGCCGCCTCGGGCCGGGGAGGGCTCGGGGGAGGGGCGCGG
CGGCCCCGGAGCGCCGGCGGCTGTCGAGGCGCGGCGAGCCGCAGCCATTGCCTTTTATGGTAATCGTGCG
AGAGGGCGCAGGGACTTCCTTTGTCCCAAATCTGGCGGAGCCGAAATCTGGGAGGCGCCGCCGCACCCCC
TCTAGCGGGCGCGGGCGAAGCGGTGCGGCGCCGGCAGGAAGGAAATGGGCGGGGAGGGCCTTCGTGCGTC
GCCGCGCCGCCGTCCCCTTCTCCATCTCCAGCCTCGGGGCTGCCGCAGGGGGACGGCTGCCTTCGGGGGG
GACGGGGCAGGGCGGGGTTCGGCTTCTGGCGTGTGACCGGCGGCTCTAGAGCCTCTGCTAACCATGTTCA
TGCCTTCTTCTTTTTCCTACAGCTCCTGGGCAACGTGCTGGTTATTGTGCTGTCTCATCATTTTGGCAAA
GAATTCCACCATGCAGAGGCTCATGATGCTCCTCGCCACATCGGGCGCCTGCCTGGGCCTGCTGGCAGTG
GCAGCAGTGGCAGCAGCAGGTGCTAACCCTGCCCAACGGGACACCCACAGCCTGCTGCCCACCCACCGGC
GCCAAAAGAGAGATTGGATTTGGAACCAGATGCACATTGATGAAGAGAAAAACACCTCACTTCCCCATCA
TGTAGGCAAGATCAAGTCAAGCGTGAGTCGCAAGAATGCCAAGTACCTGCTCAAAGGAGAATATGTGGGC
AAGGTCTTCCGGGTCGATGCAGAGACAGGAGACGTGTTCGCCATTGAGAGGCTGGACCGGGAGAATATCT
CAGAGTACCACCTCACTGCTGTCATTGTGGACAAGGACACTGGCGAAAACCTGGAGACTCCTTCCAGCTT
CACCATCAAAGTTCATGACGTGAACGACAACTGGCCTGTGTTCACGCATCGGTTGTTCAATGCGTCCGTG
CCTGAGTCGTCGGCTGTGGGGACCTCAGTCATCTCTGTGACAGCAGTGGATGCAGACGACCCCACTGTGG
GAGACCACGCCTCTGTCATGTACCAAATCCTGAAGGGGAAAGAGTATTTTGCCATCGATAATTCTGGACG
TATTATCACAATAACGAAAAGCTTGGACCGAGAGAAGCAGGCCAGGTATGAGATCGTGGTGGAAGCGCGA
GATGCCCAGGGCCTCCGGGGGGACTCGGGCACGGCCACCGTGCTGGTCACTCTGCAAGACATCAATGACA
ACTTCCCCTTCTTCACCCAGACCAAGTACACATTTGTCGTGCCTGAAGACACCCGTGTGGGCACCTCTGT
GGGCTCTCTGTTTGTTGAGGACCCAGATGAGCCCCAGAACCGGATGACCAAGTACAGCATCTTGCGGGGC
GACTACCAGGACGCTTTCACCATTGAGACAAACCCCGCCCACAACGAGGGCATCATCAAGCCCATGAAGC
CTCTGGATTATGAATACATCCAGCAATACAGCTTCATCGTCGAGGCCACAGACCCCACCATCGACCTCCG
ATACATGAGCCCTCCCGCGGGAAACAGAGCCCAGGTCATTATCAACATCACAGATGTGGACGAGCCCCCC
ATTTTCCAGCAGCCTTTCTACCACTTCCAGCTGAAGGAAAACCAGAAGAAGCCTCTGATTGGCACAGTGC
TGGCCATGGACCCTGATGCGGCTAGGCATAGCATTGGATACTCCATCCGCAGGACCAGTGACAAGGGCCA
GTTCTTCCGAGTCACAAAAAAGGGGGACATTTACAATGAGAAAGAACTGGACAGAGAAGTCTACCCCTGG
TATAACCTGACTGTGGAGGCCAAAGAACTGGATTCCACTGGAACCCCCACAGGAAAAGAATCCATTGTGC
AAGTCCACATTGAAGTTTTGGATGAGAATGACAATGCCCCGGAGTTTGCCAAGCCCTACCAGCCCAAAGT
GTGTGAGAACGCTGTCCATGGCCAGCTGGTCCTGCAGATCTCCGCAATAGACAAGGACATAACACCACGA
AACGTGAAGTTCAAATTCACCTTGAATACTGAGAACAACTTTACCCTCACGGATAATCACGATAACACGG
CCAACATCACAGTCAAGTATGGGCAGTTTGACCGGGAGCATACCAAGGTCCACTTCCTACCCGTGGTCAT
CTCAGACAATGGGATGCCAAGTCGCACGGGCACCAGCACGCTGACCGTGGCCGTGTGCAAGTGCAACGAG
CAGGGCGAGTTCACCTTCTGCGAGGATATGGCCGCCCAGGTGGGCGTGAGCATCCAGGCAGTGGTAGCCA
TCTTACTCTGCATCCTCACCATCACAGTGATCACCCTGCTCATCTTCCTGCGGCGGCGGCTCCGGAAGCA
GGCCCGCGCGCACGGCAAGAGCGTGCCGGAGATCCACGAGCAGCTGGTCACCTACGACGAGGAGGGCGGC
GGCGAGATGGACACCACCAGCTACGATGTGTCGGTGCTCAACTCGGTGCGCCGCGGCGGGGCCAAGCCCC
CGCGGCCCGCGCTGGACGCCCGGCCTTCCCTCTATGCGCAGGTGCAGAAGCCACCGAGGCACGCGCCTGG
GGCACACGGAGGGCCCGGGGAGATGGCAGCCATGATCGAGGTGAAGAAGGACGAGGCGGACCACGACGGC
GACGGCCCCCCCTACGACACGCTGCACATCTACGGCTACGAGGGCTCCGAGTCCATAGCCGAGTCCCTCA
GCTCCCTGGGCACCGACTCATCCGACTCTGACGTGGATTACGACTTCCTTAACGACTGGGGACCCAGGTT
TAAGATGCTGGCTGAGCTGTACGGCTCGGACCCCCGGGAGGAGCTGCTGTATAAGGGTGGGCGCGCCGAC
CCAGCTTTCTTGTACAAAGTGGTACCGGTCATGGTGTCTAAGGGCGAAGAGCTGATCAAGGAAAATATGC
GTATGAAGGTGGTCATGGAAGGTTCGGTCAACGGCCACCAATTCAAATGCACAGGTGAAGGAGAAGGCAG
ACCGTACGAGGGAGTGCAAACCATGAGGATCAAAGTCATCGAGGGAGGACCCCTGCCATTTGCCTTTGAC
ATTCTTGCCACGTCGTTCATGTATGGCAGCCGTACCTTTATCAAGTACCCGGCCGACATCCCTGATTTCT
TTAAACAGTCCTTTCCTGAGGGTTTTACTTGGGAAAGAGTTACGAGATACGAAGATGGTGGAGTCGTCAC
CGTCACGCAGGACACCAGCCTTGAGGATGGCGAGCTCGTCTACAACGTCAAGGTCAGAGGGGTAAACTTT
CCCTCCAATGGTCCCGTGATGCAGAAGAAGACCAAGGGTTGGGAGCCTAATACAGAGATGATGTATCCAG
CAGATGGTGGTCTGAGAGGATACACTGACATCGCACTGAAAGTTGATGGTGGTGGCCATCTGCACTGCAA
CTTCGTGACAACTTACAGGTCAAAAAAGACCGTCGGGAACATCAAGATGCCCGGTGTCCATGCCGTTGAT
CACCGCCTGGAAAGGATCGAGGAGAGTGACAATGAAACCTACGTAGTGCAAAGAGAAGTGGCAGTTGCCA
AATACAGCAACCTTGGTGGTGGCATGGACGAGCTGTACAAGTAAGCGGCCGCTCTAGAGTCGACGGGCCG
CGGTAACAATTGTTAACTAACTTAAGCTAGCAACGGTTTCCCTCTAGCGGGATCAATTCCGCCCCCCCCC
CCTAACGTTACTGGCCGAAGCCGCTTGGAATAAGGCCGGTGTGCGTTTGTCTATATGTTATTTTCCACCA
TATTGCCGTCTTTTGGCAATGTGAGGGCCCGGAAACCTGGCCCTGTCTTCTTGACGAGCATTCCTAGGGG
TCTTTCCCCTCTCGCCAAAGGAATGCAAGGTCTGTTGAATGTCGTGAAGGAAGCAGTTCCTCTGGAAGCT
TCTTGAAGACAAACAACGTCTGTAGCGACCCTTTGCAGGCAGCGGAACCCCCCACCTGGCGACAGGTGCC
TCTGCGGCCAAAAGCCACGTGTATAAGATACACCTGCAAAGGCGGCACAACCCCAGTGCCACGTTGTGAG
TTGGATAGTTGTGGAAAGAGTCAAATGGCTCTCCTCAAGCGTATTCAACAAGGGGCTGAAGGATGCCCAG
AAGGTACCCCATTGTATGGGATCTGATCTGGGGCCTCGGTGCACATGCTTTACATGTGTTTAGTCGAGGT
TAAAAAAACGTCTAGGCCCCCCGAACCACGGGGACGTGGTTTTCCTTTGAAAAACACGATAATACCATGA
CCGAGTACAAGCCCACGGTGCGCCTCGCCACCCGCGACGACGTCCCCAGGGCCGTACGCACCCTCGCCGC
CGCGTTCGCCGACTACCCCGCCACGCGCCACACCGTCGATCCGGACCGCCACATCGAGCGGGTCACCGAG
CTGCAAGAACTCTTCCTCACGCGCGTCGGGCTCGACATCGGCAAGGTGTGGGTCGCGGACGACGGCGCCG
CGGTGGCGGTCTGGACCACGCCGGAGAGCGTCGAAGCGGGGGCGGTGTTCGCCGAGATCGGCCCGCGCAT
GGCCGAGTTGAGCGGTTCCCGGCTGGCCGCGCAGCAACAGATGGAAGGCCTCCTGGCGCCGCACCGGCCC
AAGGAGCCCGCGTGGTTCCTGGCCACCGTCGGCGTCTCGCCCGACCACCAGGGCAAGGGTCTGGGCAGCG
CCGTCGTGCTCCCCGGAGTGGAGGCGGCCGAGCGCGCCGGGGTGCCCGCCTTCCTGGAGACCTCCGCGCC
CCGCAACCTCCCCTTCTACGAGCGGCTCGGCTTCACCGTCACCGCCGACGTCGAGGTGCCCGAAGGACCG
CGCACCTGGTGCATGACCCGCAAGCCCGGTGCCTGACCCGGGCGGGGCGCGTCTGGAACAATCAACCTCT
GGATTACAAAATTTGTGAAAGATTGACTGGTATTCTTAACTATGTTGCTCCTTTTACGCTATGTGGATAC
GCTGCTTTAATGCCTTTGTATCATGCTATTGCTTCCCGTATGGCTTTCATTTTCTCCTCCTTGTATAAAT
CCTGGTTGCTGTCTCTTTATGAGGAGTTGTGGCCCGTTGTCAGGCAACGTGGCGTGGTGTGCACTGTGTT
TGCTGACGCAACCCCCACTGGTTGGGGCATTGCCACCACCTGTCAGCTCCTTTCCGGGACTTTCGCTTTC
CCCCTCCCTATTGCCACGGCGGAACTCATCGCCGCCTGCCTTGCCCGCTGCTGGACAGGGGCTCGGCTGT
TGGGCACTGACAATTCCGTGGTGTTGTCGGGGAAGCTGACGTCCTTTCCATGGCTGCTCGCCTGTGTTGC
CACCTGGATTCTGCGCGGGACGTCCTTCTGCTACGTCCCTTCGGCCCTCAATCCAGCGGACCTTCCTTCC
CGCGGCCTGCTGCCGGCTCTGCGGCCTCTTCCGCGTCTTCGCCTTCGCCCTCAGACGAGTCGGATCTCCC
TTTGGGCCGCCTCCCCGCCTGGAATTAATTCTGCAGTCGAGACCTAGAAAAACATGGAGCAATCACAAGT
AGCAATACAGCAGCTACCAATGCTGATTGTGCCTGGCTAGAAGCACAAGAGGAGGAGGAGGTGGGTTTTT
CCAGTCACACCTCAGGTACCTTTAAGACCAATGACTTACAAGGCAGCTGTAGATCTTAGCCACTTTTTAA
AAGAAAAGAGGGGACTGGAAGGGCTAATTCACTCCCAACGAAGACAAGATATCCTTGATCTGTGGATCTA
CCACACACAAGGCTACTTCCCTGATTAGCAGAACTACACACCAGGGCCAGGGGTCAGATATCCACTGACC
TTTGGATGGTGCTACAAGCTAGTACCAGTTGAGCCAGATAAGGTAGAAGAGGCCAATAAAGGAGAGAACA
CCAGCTTGTTACACCCTGTGAGCCTGCATGGGATGGATGACCCGGAGAGAGAAGTGTTAGAGTGGAGGTT
TGACAGCCGCCTAGCATTTCATCACGTGGCCCGAGAGCTGCATCCGGAGTACTTCAAGAACTGCTGATAT
CGAGCTTGCTACAAGGGACTTTCCGCTGGGGACTTTCCAGGGAGGCGTGGCCTGGGCGGGACTGGGGAGT
GGCGAGCCCTCAGATCCTGCATATAAGCAGCTGCTTTTTGCCTGTACTGGGTCTCTCTGGTTAGACCAGA
TCTGAGCCTGGGAGCTCTCTGGCTAACTAGGGAACCCACTGCTTAAGCCTCAATAAAGCTTGCCTTGAGT
GCTTCAAGTAGTGTGTGCCCGTCTGTTGTGTGACTCTGGTAACTAGAGATCCCTCAGACCCTTTTAGTCA
GTGTGGAAAATCTCTAGCAGTAGTAGTTCATGTCATCTTATTATTCAGTATTTATAACTTGCAAAGAAAT
GAATATCAGAGAGTGAGAGGCCTTGACATTGCTAGCGTTTTACCGTCGACCTCTAGCTAGAGCTTGGCGT
AATCATGGTCATAGCTGTTTCCTGTGTGAAATTGTTATCCGCTCACAATTCCACACAACATACGAGCCGG
AAGCATAAAGTGTAAAGCCTGGGGTGCCTAATGAGTGAGCTAACTCACATTAATTGCGTTGCGCTCACTG
CCCGCTTTCCAGTCGGGAAACCTGTCGTGCCAGCTGCATTAATGAATCGGCCAACGCGCGGGGAGAGGCG
GTTTGCGTATTGGGCGCTCTTCCGCTTCCTCGCTCACTGACTCGCTGCGCTCGGTCGTTCGGCTGCGGCG
AGCGGTATCAGCTCACTCAAAGGCGGTAATACGGTTATCCACAGAATCAGGGGATAACGCAGGAAAGAAC
ATGTGAGCAAAAGGCCAGCAAAAGGCCAGGAACCGTAAAAAGGCCGCGTTGCTGGCGTTTTTCCATAGGC
TCCGCCCCCCTGACGAGCATCACAAAAATCGACGCTCAAGTCAGAGGTGGCGAAACCCGACAGGACTATA
AAGATACCAGGCGTTTCCCCCTGGAAGCTCCCTCGTGCGCTCTCCTGTTCCGACCCTGCCGCTTACCGGA
TACCTGTCCGCCTTTCTCCCTTCGGGAAGCGTGGCGCTTTCTCATAGCTCACGCTGTAGGTATCTCAGTT
CGGTGTAGGTCGTTCGCTCCAAGCTGGGCTGTGTGCACGAACCCCCCGTTCAGCCCGACCGCTGCGCCTT
ATCCGGTAACTATCGTCTTGAGTCCAACCCGGTAAGACACGACTTATCGCCACTGGCAGCAGCCACTGGT
AACAGGATTAGCAGAGCGAGGTATGTAGGCGGTGCTACAGAGTTCTTGAAGTGGTGGCCTAACTACGGCT
ACACTAGAAGAACAGTATTTGGTATCTGCGCTCTGCTGAAGCCAGTTACCTTCGGAAAAAGAGTTGGTAG
CTCTTGATCCGGCAAACAAACCACCGCTGGTAGCGGTTTTTTTGTTTGCAAGCAGCAGATTACGCGCAGA
AAAAAAGGATCTCAAGAAGATCCTTTGATCTTTTCTACGGGGTCTGACGCTCAGTGGAACGAAAACTCAC
GTTAAGGGATTTTGGTCATGAGATTATCAAAAAGGATCTTCACCTAGATCCTTTTAAATTAAAAATGAAG
TTTTAAATCAATCTAAAGTATATATGAGTAAACTTGGTCTGACAGTTACCAATGCTTAATCAGTGAGGCA
CCTATCTCAGCGATCTGTCTATTTCGTTCATCCATAGTTGCCTGACTCCCCGTCGTGTAGATAACTACGA
TACGGGAGGGCTTACCATCTGGCCCCAGTGCTGCAATGATACCGCGAGACCCACGCTCACCGGCTCCAGA
TTTATCAGCAATAAACCAGCCAGCCGGAAGGGCCGAGCGCAGAAGTGGTCCTGCAACTTTATCCGCCTCC
ATCCAGTCTATTAATTGTTGCCGGGAAGCTAGAGTAAGTAGTTCGCCAGTTAATAGTTTGCGCAACGTTG
TTGCCATTGCTACAGGCATCGTGGTGTCACGCTCGTCGTTTGGTATGGCTTCATTCAGCTCCGGTTCCCA
ACGATCAAGGCGAGTTACATGATCCCCCATGTTGTGCAAAAAAGCGGTTAGCTCCTTCGGTCCTCCGATC
GTTGTCAGAAGTAAGTTGGCCGCAGTGTTATCACTCATGGTTATGGCAGCACTGCATAATTCTCTTACTG
TCATGCCATCCGTAAGATGCTTTTCTGTGACTGGTGAGTACTCAACCAAGTCATTCTGAGAATAGTGTAT
GCGGCGACCGAGTTGCTCTTGCCCGGCGTCAATACGGGATAATACCGCGCCACATAGCAGAACTTTAAAA
GTGCTCATCATTGGAAAACGTTCTTCGGGGCGAAAACTCTCAAGGATCTTACCGCTGTTGAGATCCAGTT
CGATGTAACCCACTCGTGCACCCAACTGATCTTCAGCATCTTTTACTTTCACCAGCGTTTCTGGGTGAGC
AAAAACAGGAAGGCAAAATGCCGCAAAAAAGGGAATAAGGGCGACACGGAAATGTTGAATACTCATACTC
TTCCTTTTTCAATATTATTGAAGCATTTATCAGGGTTATTGTCTCATGAGCGGATACATATTTGAATGTA
TTTAGAAAAATAAACAAATAGGGGTTCCGCGCACATTTCCCCGAAAAGTGCCACCTGACGTCGACGGATC
GGGAGATCAACTTGTTTATTGCAGCTTATAATGGTTACAAATAAAGCAATAGCATCACAAATTTCACAAA
TAAAGCATTTTTTTCACTGCATTCTAGTTGTGGTTTGTCCAAACTCATCAATGTATCTTATCATGTCTGG
ATCAACTGGATAACTCAAGCTAACCAAAATCATCCCAAACTTCCCACCCCATACCCTATTACCACTGCCA
ATTACCTAGTGGTTTCATTTACTCTAAACCTGTGATTCCTCTGAATTATTTTCATTTTAAAGAAATTGTA
TTTGTTAAATATGTACTACAAACTTAGTAGTTTTTAAAGAAATTGTATTTGTTAAATATGTACTACAAAC
TTAGTAGT
