>Addgene plasmid #85144 | pLV-CDH5-mRuby3-IRES-puro | addgene partial sequence | sequence record 193327 | Addgene Partial NGS Result
GGAGCGCCGGCGGCTGTCGAGGCGCGGCGAGCCGCAGCCATTGCCTTTTATGGTAATCGTGCGAGAGGGC
GCAGGGACTTCCTTTGTCCCAAATCTGTGCGGAGCCGAAATCTGGGAGGCGCCGCCGCACCCCCTCTAGC
GGGCGCGGGGCGAAGCGGTGCGGCGCCGGCAGGAAGGAAATGGGCGGGGAGGGCCTTCGTGCGTCGCCGC
GCCGCCGTCCCCTTCTCCCTCTCCAGCCTCGGGGCTGTCCGCGGGGGGACGGCTGCCTTCGGGGGGGACG
GGGCAGGGCGGGGTTCGGCTTCTGGCGTGTGACCGGCGGCTCTAGAGCCTCTGCTAACCATGTTCATGCC
TTCTTCTTTTTCCTACAGCTCCTGGGCAACGTGCTGGTTATTGTGCTGTCTCATCATTTTGGCAAAGAAT
TCACCATGCAGAGGCTCATGATGCTCCTCGCCACATCGGGCGCCTGCCTGGGCCTGCTGGCAGTGGCAGC
AGTGGCAGCAGCAGGTGCTAACCCTGCCCAACGGGACACCCACAGCCTGCTGCCCACCCACCGGCGCCAA
AAGAGAGATTGGATTTGGAACCAGATGCACATTGATGAAGAGAAAAACACCTCACTTCCCCATCATGTAG
GCAAGATCAAGTCAAGCGTGAGTCGCAAGAATGCCAAGTACCTGCTCAAAGGAGAATATGTGGGCAAGGT
CTTCCGGGTCGATGCAGAGACAGGAGACGTGTTCGCCATTGAGAGGCTGGACCGGGAGAATATCTCAGAG
TACCACCTCACTGCTGTCATTGTGGACAAGGACACTGGCGAAAACCTGGAGACTCCTTCCAGCTTCACCA
TCAAAGTTCATGACGTGAACGACAACTGGCCTGTGTTCACGCATCGGTTGTTCAATGCGTCCGTGCCTGA
GTCGTCGGCTGTGGGGACCTCAGTCATCTCTGTGACAGCAGTGGATGCAGACGACCCCACTGTGGGAGAC
CACGCCTCTGTCATGTACCAAATCCTGAAGGGGAAAGAGTATTTTGCCATCGATAATTCTGGACGTATTA
TCACAATAACGAAAAGCTTGGACCGAGAGAAGCAGGCCAGGTATGAGATCGTGGTGGAAGCGCGAGATGC
CCAGGGCCTCCGGGGGGACTCGGGCACGGCCACCGTGCTGGTCACTCTGCAAGACATCAATGACAACTTC
CCCTTCTTCACCCAGACCAAGTACACATTTGTCGTGCCTGAAGACACCCGTGTGGGCACCTCTGTGGGCT
CTCTGTTTGTTGAGGACCCAGATGAGCCCCAGAACCGGATGACCAAGTACAGCATCTTGCGGGGCGACTA
CCAGGACGCTTTCACCATTGAGACAAACCCCGCCCACAACGAGGGCATCATCAAGCCCATGAAGCCTCTG
GATTATGAATACATCCAGCAATACAGCTTCATCGTCGAGGCCACAGACCCCACCATCGACCTCCGATACA
TGAGCCCTCCCGCGGGAAACAGAGCCCAGGTCATTATCAACATCACAGATGTGGACGAGCCCCCCATTTT
CCAGCAGCCTTTCTACCACTTCCAGCTGAAGGAAAACCAGAAGAAGCCTCTGATTGGCACAGTGCTGGCC
ATGGACCCTGATGCGGCTAGGCATAGCATTGGATACTCCATCCGCAGGACCAGTGACAAGGGCCAGTTCT
TCCGAGTCACAAAAAAGGGGGACATTTACAATGAGAAAGAACTGGACAGAGAAGTCTACCCCTGGTATAA
CCTGACTGTGGAGGCCAAAGAACTGGATTCCACTGGAACCCCCACAGGAAAAGAATCCATTGTGCAAGTC
CACATTGAAGTTTTGGATGAGAATGACAATGCCCCGGAGTTTGCCAAGCCCTACCAGCCCAAAGTGTGTG
AGAACGCTGTCCATGGCCAGCTGGTCCTGCAGATCTCCGCAATAGACAAGGACATAACACCACGAAACGT
GAAGTTCAAATTCACCTTGAATACTGAGAACAACTTTACCCTCACGGATAATCACGATAACACGGCCAAC
ATCACAGTCAAGTATGGGCAGTTTGACCGGGAGCATACCAAGGTCCACTTCCTACCCGTGGTCATCTCAG
ACAATGGGATGCCAAGTCGCACGGGCACCAGCACGCTGACCGTGGCCGTGTGCAAGTGCAACGAGCAGGG
CGAGTTCACCTTCTGCGAGGATATGGCCGCCCAGGTGGGCGTGAGCATCCAGGCAGTGGTAGCCATCTTA
CTCTGCATCCTCACCATCACAGTGATCACCCTGCTCATCTTCCTGCGGCGGCGGCTCCGGAAGCAGGCCC
GCGCGCACGGCAAGAGCGTGCCGGAGATCCACGAGCAGCTGGTCACCTACGACGAGGAGGGCGGCGGCGA
GATGGACACCACCAGCTACGATGTGTCGGTGCTCAACTCGGTGCGCCGCGGCGGGGCCAAGCCCCCGCGG
CCCGCGCTGGACGCCCGGCCTTCCCTCTATGCGCAGGTGCAGAAGCCACCGAGGCACGCGCCTGGGGCAC
ACGGAGGGCCCGGGGAGATGGCAGCCATGATCGAGGTGAAGAAGGACGAGGCGGACCACGACGGCGACGG
CCCCCCCTACGACACGCTGCACATCTACGGCTACGAGGGCTCCGAGTCCATAGCCGAGTCCCTCAGCTCC
CTGGGCACCGACTCATCCGACTCTGACGTGGATTACGACTTCCTTAACGACTGGGGACCCAGGTTTAAGA
TGCTGGCTGAGCTGTACGGCTCGGACCCCCGGGAGGAGCTGCTGTATAAGGGTGGGCGCGCCGACCCAGC
TTTCTTGTACAAAGTGGTACCGGTCATGGTGTCTAAGGGCGAAGAGCTGATCAAGGAAAATATGCGTATG
AAGGTGGTCATGGAAGGTTCGGTCAACGGCCACCAATTCAAATGCACAGGTGAAGGAGAAGGCAGACCGT
ACGAGGGAGTGCAAACCATGAGGATCAAAGTCATCGAGGGAGGACCCCTGCCATTTGCCTTTGACATTCT
TGCCACGTCGTTCATGTATGGCAGCCGTACCTTTATCAAGTACCCGGCCGACATCCCTGATTTCTTTAAA
CAGTCCTTTCCTGAGGGTTTTACTTGGGAAAGAGTTACGAGATACGAAGATGGTGGAGTCGTCACCGTCA
CGCAGGACACCAGCCTTGAGGATGGCGAGCTCGTCTACAACGTCAAGGTCAGAGGGGTAAACTTTCCCTC
CAATGGTCCCGTGATGCAGAAGAAGACCAAGGGTTGGGAGCCTAATACAGAGATGATGTATCCAGCAGAT
GGTGGTCTGAGAGGATACACTGACATCGCACTGAAAGTTGATGGTGGTGGCCATCTGCACTGCAACTTCG
TGACAACTTACAGGTCAAAAAAGACCGTCGGGAACATCAAGATGCCCGGTGTCCATGCCGTTGATCACCG
CCTGGAAAGGATCGAGGAGAGTGACAATGAAACCTACGTAGTGCAAAGAGAAGTGGCAGTTGCCAAATAC
AGCAACCTTGGTGGTGGCATGGACGAGCTGTACAAGTAAGCGGCCGCTCTAGAGTCGACGGGCCGCGGTA
ACAATTGTTAACTAACTTAAGCTAGCAACGGTTTCCCTCTAGCGGGATCAATTCCGCCCCCCCCCCCTAA
CGTTACTGGCCGAAGCCGCTTGGAATAAGGCCGGTGTGCGTTTGTCTATATGTTATTTTCCACCATATTG
CCGTCTTTTGGCAATGTGAGGGCCCGGAAACCTGGCCCTGTCTTCTTGACGAGCATTCCTAGGGGTCTTT
CCCCTCTCGCCAAAGGAATGCAAGGTCTGTTGAATGTCGTGAAGGAAGCAGTTCCTCTGGAAGCTTCTTG
AAGACAAACAACGTCTGTAGCGACCCTTTGCAGGCAGCGGAACCCCCCACCTGGCGACAGGTGCCTCTGC
GGCCAAAAGCCACGTGTATAAGATACACCTGCAAAGGCGGCACAACCCCAGTGCCACGTTGTGAGTTGGA
TAGTTGTGGAAAGAGTCAAATGGCTCTCCTCAAGCGTATTCAACAAGGGGCTGAAGGATGCCCAGAAGGT
ACCCCATTGTATGGGATCTGATCTGGGGCCTCGGTGCACATGCTTTACATGTGTTTAGTCGAGGTTAAAA
AAACGTCTAGGCCCCCCGAACCACGGGGACGTGGTTTTCCTTTGAAAAACACGATAATACCATGACCGAG
TACAAGCCCACGGTGCGCCTCGCCACCCGCGACGACGTCCCCAGGGCCGTACGCACCCTCGCCGCCGCGT
TCGCCGACTACCCCGCCACGCGCCACACCGTCGATCCGGACCGCCACATCGAGCGGGTCACCGAGCTGCA
AGAACTCTTCCTCACGCGCGTCGGGCTCGACATCGGCAAGGTGTGGGTCGCGGACGACGGCGCCGCGGTG
GCGGTCTGGACCACGCCGGAGAGCGTCGAAGCGGGGGCGGTGTTCGCCGAGATCGGCCCGCGCATGGCCG
AGTTGAGCGGTTCCCGGCTGGCCGCGCAGCAACAGATGGAAGGCCTCCTGGCGCCGCACCGGCCCAAGGA
GCCCGCGTGGTTCCTGGCCACCGTCGGCGTCTCGCCCGACCACCAGGGCAAGGGTCTGGGCAGCGCCGTC
GTGCTCCCCGGAGTGGAGGCGGCCGAGCGCGCCGGGGTGCCCGCCTTCCTGGAGACCTCCGCGCCCCGCA
ACCTCCCCTTCTACGAGCGGCTCGGCTTCACCGTCACCGCCGACGTCGAGGTGCCCGAAGGACCGCGCAC
CTGGTGCATGACCCGCAAGCCCGGTGCCTGACCCGGGCGGGGCGCGTCTGGAACAATCAACCTCTGGATT
ACAAAATTTGTGAAAGATTGACTGGTATTCTTAACTATGTTGCTCCTTTTACGCTATGTGGATACGCTGC
TTTAATGCCTTTGTATCATGCTATTGCTTCCCGTATGGCTTTCATTTTCTCCTCCTTGTATAAATCCTGG
TTGCTGTCTCTTTATGAGGAGTTGTGGCCCGTTGTCAGGCAACGTGGCGTGGTGTGCACTGTGTTTGCTG
ACGCAACCCCCACTGGTTGGGGCATTGCCACCACCTGTCAGCTCCTTTCCGGGACTTTCGCTTTCCCCCT
CCCTATTGCCACGGCGGAACTCATCGCCGCCTGCCTTGCCCGCTGCTGGACAGGGGCTCGGCTGTTGGGC
ACTGACAATTCCGTGGTGTTGTCGGGGAAGCTGACGTCCTTTCCATGGCTGCTCGCCTGTGTTGCCACCT
GGATTCTGCGCGGGACGTCCTTCTGCTACGTCCCTTCGGCCCTCAATCCAGCGGACCTTCCTTCCCGCGG
CCTGCTGCCGGCTCTGCGGCCTCTTCCGCGTCTTCGCCTTCGCCCTCAGACGAGTCGGATCTCCCTTTGG
GCCGCCTCCCCGCCTGGAATTAATTCTGCAGTCGAGACCTAGAAAAACATGGAGCAATCACAAGTAGCAA
TACAGCAGCTACCAATGCTGATTGTGCCTGGCTAGAAGCACAAGAGGAGGAGGAGGTGGGTTTTCCAGTC
ACACCTCAGGTACCTTTAAGACCAATGACTTACAAGGCAGCTGTAGATCTTAGCCACTTTTTAAAAGAAA
AGAGGGGACTGGAAGGGCTAATTCACTCCCAACGAAGACAAGATATCCTTGATCTGTGGATCTACCACAC
ACAAGGCTACTTCCCTGATTAGCAGAACTACACACCAGGGCCAGGGGTCAGATATCCACTGACCTTTGGA
TGGTGCTACAAGCTAGTACCAGTTGAGCCAGATAAGGTAGAAGAGGCCAATAAAGGAGAGAACACCAGCT
TGTTACACCCTGTGAGCCTGCATGGGATGGATGACCCGGAGAGAGAAGTGTTAGAGTGGAGGTTTGACAG
CCGCCTAGCATTTCATCACGTGGCCCGAGAGCTGCATCCGGAGTACTTCAAGAACTGCTGATATCGAGCT
TGCTACAAGGGACTTTCCGCTGGGGACTTTCCAGGGAGGCGTGGCCTGGGCGGGACTGGGGAGTGGCGAG
CCCTCAGATCCTGCATATAAGCAGCTGCTTTTTGCCTGTACTGGGTCTCTCTGGTTAGACCAGATCTGAG
CCTGGGAGCTCTCTGGCTAACTAGGGAACCCACTGCTTAAGCCTCAATAAAGCTTGCCTTGAGTGCTTCA
AGTAGTGTGTGCCCGTCTGTTGTGTGACTCTGGTAACTAGAGATCCCTCAGACCCTTTTAGTCAGTGTGG
AAAATCTCTAGCAGTAGTAGTTCATGTCATCTTATTATTCAGTATTTATAACTTGCAAAGAAATGAATAT
CAGAGAGTGAGAGGCCTTGACATTGCTAGCGTTTACCGTCGACCTCTAGCTAGAGCTTGGCGTAATCATG
GTCATAGCTGTTTCCTGTGTGAAATTGTTATCCGCTCACAATTCCACACAACATACGAGCCGGAAGCATA
AAGTGTAAAGCCTGGGGTGCCTAATGAGTGAGCTAACTCACATTAATTGCGTTGCGCTCACTGCCCGCTT
TCCAGTCGGGAAACCTGTCGTGCCAGCTGCATTAATGAATCGGCCAACGCGCGGGGAGAGGCGGTTTGCG
TATTGGGCGCTCTTCCGCTTCCTCGCTCACTGACTCGCTGCGCTCGGTCGTTCGGCTGCGGCGAGCGGTA
TCAGCTCACTCAAAGGCGGTAATACGGTTATCCACAGAATCAGGGGATAACGCAGGAAAGAACATGTGAG
CAAAAGGCCAGCAAAAGGCCAGGAACCGTAAAAAGGCCGCGTTGCTGGCGTTTTTCCATAGGCTCCGCCC
CCCTGACGAGCATCACAAAAATCGACGCTCAAGTCAGAGGTGGCGAAACCCGACAGGACTATAAAGATAC
CAGGCGTTTCCCCCTGGAAGCTCCCTCGTGCGCTCTCCTGTTCCGACCCTGCCGCTTACCGGATACCTGT
CCGCCTTTCTCCCTTCGGGAAGCGTGGCGCTTTCTCATAGCTCACGCTGTAGGTATCTCAGTTCGGTGTA
GGTCGTTCGCTCCAAGCTGGGCTGTGTGCACGAACCCCCCGTTCAGCCCGACCGCTGCGCCTTATCCGGT
AACTATCGTCTTGAGTCCAACCCGGTAAGACACGACTTATCGCCACTGGCAGCAGCCACTGGTAACAGGA
TTAGCAGAGCGAGGTATGTAGGCGGTGCTACAGAGTTCTTGAAGTGGTGGCCTAACTACGGCTACACTAG
AAGAACAGTATTTGGTATCTGCGCTCTGCTGAAGCCAGTTACCTTCGGAAAAAGAGTTGGTAGCTCTTGA
TCCGGCAAACAAACCACCGCTGGTAGCGGTGGTTTTTTTGTTTGCAAGCAGCAGATTACGCGCAGAAAAA
AAGGATCTCAAGAAGATCCTTTGATCTTTTCTACGGGGTCTGACGCTCAGTGGAACGAAAACTCACGTTA
AGGGATTTTGGTCATGAGATTATCAAAAAGGATCTTCACCTAGATCCTTTTAAATTAAAAATGAAGTTTT
AAATCAATCTAAAGTATATATGAGTAAACTTGGTCTGACAGTTACCAATGCTTAATCAGTGAGGCACCTA
TCTCAGCGATCTGTCTATTTCGTTCATCCATAGTTGCCTGACTCCCCGTCGTGTAGATAACTACGATACG
GGAGGGCTTACCATCTGGCCCCAGTGCTGCAATGATACCGCGAGACCCACGCTCACCGGCTCCAGATTTA
TCAGCAATAAACCAGCCAGCCGGAAGGGCCGAGCGCAGAAGTGGTCCTGCAACTTTATCCGCCTCCATCC
AGTCTATTAATTGTTGCCGGGAAGCTAGAGTAAGTAGTTCGCCAGTTAATAGTTTGCGCAACGTTGTTGC
CATTGCTACAGGCATCGTGGTGTCACGCTCGTCGTTTGGTATGGCTTCATTCAGCTCCGGTTCCCAACGA
TCAAGGCGAGTTACATGATCCCCCATGTTGTGCAAAAAAGCGGTTAGCTCCTTCGGTCCTCCGATCGTTG
TCAGAAGTAAGTTGGCCGCAGTGTTATCACTCATGGTTATGGCAGCACTGCATAATTCTCTTACTGTCAT
GCCATCCGTAAGATGCTTTTCTGTGACTGGTGAGTACTCAACCAAGTCATTCTGAGAATAGTGTATGCGG
CGACCGAGTTGCTCTTGCCCGGCGTCAATACGGGATAATACCGCGCCACATAGCAGAACTTTAAAAGTGC
TCATCATTGGAAAACGTTCTTCGGGGCGAAAACTCTCAAGGATCTTACCGCTGTTGAGATCCAGTTCGAT
GTAACCCACTCGTGCACCCAACTGATCTTCAGCATCTTTTACTTTCACCAGCGTTTCTGGGTGAGCAAAA
ACAGGAAGGCAAAATGCCGCAAAAAAGGGAATAAGGGCGACACGGAAATGTTGAATACTCATACTCTTCC
TTTTTCAATATTATTGAAGCATTTATCAGGGTTATTGTCTCATGAGCGGATACATATTTGAATGTATTTA
GAAAAATAAACAAATAGGGGTTCCGCGCACATTTCCCCGAAAAGTGCCACCTGACGTCGACGGATCGGGA
GATCAACTTGTTTATTGCAGCTTATAATGGTTACAAATAAAGCAATAGCATCACAAATTTCACAAATAAA
GCATTTTTTTCACTGCATTCTAGTTGTGGTTTGTCCAAACTCATCAATGTATCTTATCATGTCTGGATCA
ACTGGATAACTCAAGCTAACCAAAATCATCCCAAACTTCCCACCCCATACCCTATTACCACTGCCAATTA
CCTGTGGTTTCATTTACTCTAAACCTGTGATTCCTCTGAATTATTTTCATTTTAAAGAAATTGTATTTGT
TAAATATGTACTACAAACTTAGTAGTTGGAAGGGCTAATTCACTCCCAAAGAAGACAAGATATCCTTGAT
CTGTGGATCTACCACACACAAGGCTACTTCCCTGATTAGCAGAACTACACACCAGGGCCAGGGGTCAGAT
ATCCACTGACCTTTGGATGGTGCTACAAGCTAGTACCAGTTGAGCCAGATAAGGTAGAAGAGGCCAATAA
AGGAGAGAACACCAGCTTGTTACACCCTGTGAGCCTGCATGGGATGGATGACCCGGAGAGAGAAGTGTTA
GAGTGGAGGTTTGACAGCCGCCTAGCATTTCATCACGTGGCCCGAGAGCTGCATCCGGAGTACTTCAAGA
ACTGCTGATATCGAGCTTGCTACAAGGGACTTTCCGCTGGGGACTTTCCAGGGAGGCGTGGCCTGGGCGG
GACTGGGGAGTGGCGAGCCCTCAGATCCTGCATATAAGCAGCTGCTTTTTGCCTGTACTGGGTCTCTCTG
GTTAGACCAGATCTGAGCCTGGGAGCTCTCTGGCTAACTAGGGAACCCACTGCTTAAGCCTCAATAAAGC
TTGCCTTGAGTGCTTCAAGTAGTGTGTGCCCGTCTGTTGTGTGACTCTGGTAACTAGAGATCCCTCAGAC
CCTTTTAGTCAGTGTGGAAAATCTCTAGCAGTGGCGCCCGAACAGGGACTTGAAAGCGAAAGGGAAACCA
GAGGAGCTCTCTCGACGCAGGACTCGGCTTGCTGAAGCGCGCACGGCAAGAGGCGAGGGGCGGCGACTGG
TGAGTACGCCAAAAATTTTGACTAGCGGAGGCTAGAAGGAGAGAGATGGGTGCGAGAGCGTCAGTATTAA
GCGGGGGAGAATTAGATCGCGATGGGAAAAAATTCGGTTAAGGCCAGGGGGAAAGAAAAAATATAAATTA
AAACATATAGTATGGGCAAGCAGGGAGCTAGAACGATTCGCAGTTAATCCTGGCCTGTTAGAAACATCAG
AAGGCTGTAGACAAATACTGGGACAGCTACAACCATCCCTTCAGACAGGATCAGAAGAACTTAGATCATT
ATATAATACAGTAGCAACCCTCTATTGTGTGCATCAAAGGATAGAGATAAAAGACACCAAGGAAGCTTTA
GACAAGATAGAGGAAGAGCAAAACAAAAGTAAGACCACCGCACAGCAAGCGGCCGGCCGCTGATCTTCAG
ACCTGGAGGAGGAGATATGAGGGACAATTGGAGAAGTGAATTATATAAATATAAAGTAGTAAAAATTGAA
CCATTAGGAGTAGCACCCACCAAGGCAAAGAGAAGAGTGGTGCAGAGAGAAAAAAGAGCAGTGGGAATAG
GAGCTTTGTTCCTTGGGTTCTTGGGAGCAGCAGGAAGCACTATGGGCGCAGCGTCAATGACGCTGACGGT
ACAGGCCAGACAATTATTGTCTGGTATAGTGCAGCAGCAGAACAATTTGCTGAGGGCTATTGAGGCGCAA
CAGCATCTGTTGCAACTCACAGTCTGGGGCATCAAGCAGCTCCAGGCAAGAATCCTGGCTGTGGAAAGAT
ACCTAAAGGATCAACAGCTCCTGGGGATTTGGGGTTGCTCTGGAAAACTCATTTGCACCACTGCTGTGCC
TTGGAATGCTAGTTGGAGTAATAAATCTCTGGAACAGATTTGGAATCACACGACCTGGATGGAGTGGGAC
AGAGAAATTAACAATTACACAAGCTTAATACACTCCTTAATTGAAGAATCGCAAAACCAGCAAGAAAAGA
ATGAACAAGAATTATTGGAATTAGATAAATGGGCAAGTTTGTGGAATTGGTTTAACATAACAAATTGGCT
GTGGTATATAAAATTATTCATAATGATAGTAGGAGGCTTGGTAGGTTTAAGAATAGTTTTTGCTGTACTT
TCTATAGTGAATAGAGTTAGGCAGGGATATTCACCATTATCGTTTCAGACCCACCTCCCAACCCCGAGGG
GACCCGACAGGCCCGAAGGAATAGAAGAAGAAGGTGGAGAGAGAGACAGAGACAGATCCATTCGATTAGT
GAACGGATCTCGACGGTATCGCCTTTAAAAGAAAAGGGGGGATTGGGGGGTACAGTGCAGGGGAAAGAAT
AGTAGACATAATAGCAACAGACATACAAACTAAAGAATTACAAAAACAAATTACAAAAATTCAAAATTTT
CGGGTTTATTACAGGGACAGCAGAGATCCAGTTTATCGATGAGGCCCTTTCGTCTTCACTCGACATTGAT
TATTGACTAGTTATTAATAGTAATCAATTACGGGGTCATTAGTTCATAGCCCATATATGGAGTTCCGCGT
TACATAACTTACGGTAAATGGCCCGCCTGGCTGACCGCCCAACGACCCCCGCCCATTGACGTCAATAATG
ACGTATGTTCCCATAGTAACGCCAATAGGGACTTTCCATTGACGTCAATGGGTGGAGTATTTACGGTAAA
CTGCCCACTTGGCAGTACATCAAGTGTATCATATGCCAAGTACGCCCCCTATTGACGTCAATGACGGTAA
ATGGCCCGCCTGGCATTATGCCCAGTACATGACCTTATGGGACTTTCCTACTTGGCAGTACATCTACGTA
TTAGTCATCGCTATTACCATGG
